>Addgene plasmid #215505 | pDB4896 | addgene full sequence | sequence record 425123 | Addgene NGS Result
TCGCGCGTTTCGGTGATGACGGTGAAAACCTCTGACACATGCAGCTCCCGGAGACGGTCACAGCTTGTCT
GTAAGCGGATGCCGGGAGCAGACAAGCCCGTCAGGGCGCGTCAGCGGGTGTTGGCGGGTGTCGGGGCTGG
CTTAACTATGCGGCATCAGAGCAGATTGTACTGAGAGTGCACCATAACCGGGATGGAACGATTGAATACT
GTGCTACTCTTTATGTAATATAACGAATTCAACTGTTCAACGTATGTGACTGCTCTCTGCTTCTCGGTAT
ATATTTACTTGAAGGAATTAATTTTTCTTTGCCAATGGTCTCTTTTACCAATTGCAGTCTGGCTTAAAGC
AATGAGGTTGTAATTAAATGGCTTGAGACCTAGAACAAACACCTTTTACAATCCTTGTTTACTGGTTTTG
ATAGTAAATTCGGTTCGCTTGTGGTGTACATTATATTTTTTAGGCTAGTCGTGATTTTTTGATAATATCA
ATATTCTTAGATTTGAGACATTCATGCTTTTTAATTTGATCAATCGTTTGTATCTTCATTAATTAGTAGG
TGGTTTGATAGAACATTTAGTTGCTTGTTTGACTACAAATATCTGCAGAATGGATTCGGTTAATAAAAAA
AATGTTTGAGGAATTAATTTTCGCTTTGGAGTGGAGGAGCGGCCGCTCCTCAATTCGATGTTGCAGATTT
TACAAGTTTTTAAAATGTATTTCATTATTACTTTTTATATGCCTAATAAAAAAGCCATAGTTTAATCTAT
AGATAACTTTTTTTCCAGTGCACTAACGGACGTTACATTCCCATACAAAACTGCGTAGTTAAAGCTAAGG
AAAAGTTAATATCATGTTAATTAAATACGCTATTTACAATAAGACATTGAACTCATTTATATCGTTGAAT
ATGAATAACCAATTTCAGCGAATTTTTAACAAACATCGTTCACCTCGTTTAAGGATATCTTGTGTATGGG
GTGTTGACTTGCTTTATCGAATAATTACCGTACCTGTAATTGGCTTGCTGGATATAGCGGTAGTCTAATA
TCTAGCAAAAATCTTTTGGGTGAAAAGGCTTGCAATTTCACGACACCGAACTATTTGTCATTTTTTAATA
AGGAAGTTTTCCATAAATTCCTGTAATTCTCGGTTGATCTAATTGAAAAGAGTAGTTTTGCATCACGATG
AGGAGGGCTTTTGTAGAAAGAAATACGAACGAAACGAAAATCAGCGTTGCCATCGCTTTGGACAAAGCTC
CCTTACCTGAAGAGTCGAATTTTATTGATGAACTTATAACTTCCAAGCATGCAAACCAAAAGGGAGAACA
AGTAATCCAAGTAGACACGGGAATTGGATTCTTGGATCACATGTATCATGCACTGGCTAAACATGCAGGC
TGGAGCTTACGACTTTACTCAAGAGGTGATTTAATCATCGATGATCATCACACTGCAGAAGATACTGCTA
TTGCACTTGGTATTGCATTCAAGCAGGCTATGGGTAACTTTGCCGGCGTTAAAAGATTTGGACATGCTTA
TTGTCCACTTGACGAAGCTCTTTCTAGAAGCGTAGTTGACTTGTCGGGACGGCCCTATGCTGTTATCGAT
TTGGGATTAAAGCGTGAAAAGGTTGGGGAATTGTCCTGTGAAATGATCCCTCACTTACTATATTCCTTTT
CGGTAGCAGCTGGAATTACTTTGCATGTTACCTGCTTATATGGTAGTAATGACCATCATCGTGCTGAAAG
CGCTTTTAAATCTCTGGCTGTTGCCATGCGCGCGGCTACTAGTCTTACTGGAAGTTCTGAAGTCCCAAGC
ACGAAGGGAGTGTTGTAAAGATGAATTGGATTATGTCAGGAAAAGAACGACAATTTTGCATCCAAATTGT
CTAAATTTTAGAGTTGCTTGAAAACAATAGAACCTTACTTGCTTTATAATTACGTTAATTAGAAGCGTTA
TCTCGTGAAGGAATATAGTACGTAGCCGTATAAATTGAATTGAATGTTCAGCTTATAGAATAGAGACACT
TTGCTGTTCAATGCGTCGTCACTTACCATACTCACTTTATTATACGACTTTAAGTATAAACTCCGCGGTT
ATGGTAAAATTAATGATGCACAAACGTCCGATTCCATATGGGTACACTACAATTAAATACTTTTAAGTAA
CGCTGATTTCTTATTTTTTATCCTTGGTGTATTTATTGTTTATACCGCTAGGGCGGTGTGAAATACCGCA
CAGATGCGTAAGGAGAAAATACCGCATCAGGAAATTGTAAGCGTTAATATTTTGTTAAAATTCGCGTTAA
ATTTTTGTTAAATCAGCTCATTTTTTAACCAATAGGCCGAAATCGGCAAAATCCCTTATAAATCAAAAGA
ATAGACCGAGATAGGGT
[37 nt withheld, positions 2398-2434]
AAAGAACGTGGACTCCAACGTCAAAGG
[49 nt withheld, positions 2462-2510]
T
[91 nt withheld, positions 2512-2602]
G
[124 nt withheld, positions 2604-2727]
CCATTCGCCATTCAGGCTGCGCAACTGTTGGGAAGGGCGATCGGTGCGGGCCTCTTCGCTATTACGCCAG
CTGGCGAAAGGGGGATGTGCTGCAAGGCGATTAAGTTGGGTAACGCCAGGGTTTTCCCAGTCACGACGTT
GTAAAACGACGGCCAGTGAGCGCGCGTAATACGACTCACTATAGGGCGAATTGGGTACCGGGCCCGATCA
GAAAATTATCGCCATAAAAGACAGAATAAGTCATCAGCGGTTGTTTCATTTCCTATATTTTTTTTTTATT
TTTTTATTTTTTAATAAGGGAAAATTTAACGTCTAAGGATACAGAAGATTGTTAGCACATTAAAGTAATA
AAGGCTTAAGTAGTAAGTGCCTTAGCATGTTATTGTATTTCAAAGGACATAATCTAAAATAATAACAATA
TCATTTCTCACAAGTTATTCAATTTTCTTTTTTTTTCTAATAATATCAAGAATGTATTATTTGTTTGACA
TAAGTCAACTAATTTATTTAATATGCTGGATTAATCTTGCAGACATGTAAATTAACAAGTTTTAGTCAAA
TAACGTTGAAGTTTCAATGAACTCAAATAATTTCTCTTTTTTTTTATATAACCATAATCTGATTTATATT
TTCCGCAGGGATCAACTGAAGTTATGACATTTGGATTGGATCACTTATAACCTTGGTCGCCAAATAATAC
AAAAATCAGCGTTATAAAACAAAGAAGGTTTTTGTTAAGAAATTAATCCTCTTTCTTGATAAGAAAGTTG
AACCGAAATTGCAGATACTGATATATGAAAATAATACCCACAATTTTGGGAATAGCGCAAGCCTCAATTT
AAACAATAGGTGAGGACACATGATAATGACCTCAATGATTGTTAGAAGAAAAGAGCCTCATTACAAAATC
GAAAAATGAATGGTTGGGTACAAGTTTCCAAAACATGGTAAAGTGGACTTTGCGTATGAGACGTAAATAG
AAAAAAACACTTGTTATATGTTTTCTAGAATTATTGTTGTCTCTTTATGGTTGGATGATGCAAAATAGTA
ATTTCGGTTAGTTGCTGTAAAACACCACGAGACAAATAGATATGGATATTTATTAAATCAGGAAAAACGT
AACTCTCGGCTACTGGATGGTTCAGTCACCCAACGATTACTGGGGAGAGAAAACAGGGCAAAAGCAAAGC
TTAAAGGAATCCGATTGTCATTCGGCAATGTGCAGCGAAACTAAAAACCGGATAATGGACCTGTTAATCG
AAACATTGAAGATAAAGGAAGAGGAATCCTGGCATATCATCAATTGAATAAGTTGAATTAATTATTTCAA
TCTCATTCTCACTTTCTGACTTATAGTCGCTTTGTTAAAGCTAGCATGGTTTCTAAGGGTGAAGAACTCT
TTACTGGTGTCGTTCCTATCTTGGTTGAACTTGATGGAGATGTTAATGGACACAAGTTTTCAGTCTCTGG
TGAAGGAGAAGGTGATGCTACTTATGGTAAGCTTACCCTTAAATTCATTTGCACTACTGGAAAACTTCCT
GTCCCTTGGCCTACTCTTGTCACTACCCTGTCTTGGGGTGTTCAATGCTTTGCTCGTTATCCTGACCATA
TGAAGCAACACGATTTCTTTAAGAGTGCTATGCCTGAAGGTTATGTTCAAGAGCGTACTATTTTCTTCAA
AGACGATGGTAACTATAAGACTCGTGCTGAAGTTAAATTTGAGGGTGATACTTTAGTTAACCGTATTGAG
CTCAAAGGAATTGATTTTAAAGAGGATGGTAATATTCTTGGTCATAAATTAGAATACAATTACTTTTCTG
ATAATGTTTACATTACTGCCGATAAACAAAAGAATGGTATCAAGGCTAACTTCAAGATTCGTCATAACAT
TGAAGATGGCGGAGTACAACTTGCTGATCATTACCAACAAAACACTCCTATTGGTGACGGTCCTGTTTTG
TTGCCTGATAACCATTATCTTTCTACTCAATCCAAATTGTCTAAAGATCCTAATGAAAAACGTGATCACA
TGGTCCTTTTGGAATTTGTTACCGCTGCCGGTATTACCTTGGGTATGGATGAATTGTACAAGAGATCTTA
ACGCGCCACTTCTAAATAAGCGAATTTCTTATGATTTATGATTTTTATTATTAAATAAGTTATAAAAAAA
ATAAGTGTATACAAATTTTAAAGTGACTCTTAGGTTTTAAAACGAAAATTCTTATTCTTGAGTAACTCTT
TCCTGTAGGTCAGGTTGCTTTCTCAGGTATAGTATGAGGTCGCTCTTATTGACCACACCTCTACCGGCAG
ATCCGCTAGGGATAACAGGGTAATATGTTAGCTTGCCTCGTCCCCGCCGGGTCACCCGGCCAGCGACATG
GAGGCCCAGAATACCCTCCTTGACAGTCTTGACGTGCGCAGCTCAGGGGCATGATGTGACTGTCGCCCGT
ACATTTAGCCCATACATCCCCATGTATAATCATTTGCATCCATACATTTTGATGGCCGCACGGCGCGAAG
CAAAAATTACGGCTCCTCGCTGCAGACCTGCGAGCAGGGAAACGCTCCCCTCACAGACGCGTTGAATTGT
CCCCACGCCGCGCCCCTGTAGAGAAATATAAAAGGTTAGGATTTGCCACTGAGGTTCTTCTTTCATATAC
TTCCTTTTAAAATCTTGCTAGGATACAGTTCTCACATCACATCCGAACATAAACAACCATGGGTAAGGAA
AAGACTCACGTTTCGAGGCCGCGATTAAATTCCAACATGGATGCTGATTTATATGGGTATAAATGGGCTC
GCGATAATGTCGGGCAATCAGGTGCGACAATCTATCGATTGTATGGGAAGCCCGATGCGCCAGAGTTGTT
TCTGAAACATGGCAAAGGTAGCGTTGCCAATGATGTTACAGATGAGATGGTCAGACTAAACTGGCTGACG
GAATTTATGCCTCTTCCGACCATCAAGCATTTTATCCGTACTCCTGATGATGCATGGTTACTCACCACTG
CGATCCCCGGCAAAACAGCATTCCAGGTATTAGAAGAATATCCTGATTCAGGTGAAAATATTGTTGATGC
GCTGGCAGTGTTCCTGCGCCGGTTGCATTCGATTCCTGTTTGTAATTGTCCTTTTAACAGCGATCGCGTA
TTTCGTCTCGCTCAGGCGCAATCACGAATGAATAACGGTTTGGTTGATGCGAGTGATTTTGATGACGAGC
GTAATGGCTGGCCTGTTGAACAAGTCTGGAAAGAAATGCATAAGCTTTTGCCATTCTCACCGGATTCAGT
CGTCACTCATGGTGATTTCTCACTTGATAACCTTATTTTTGACGAGGGGAAATTAATAGGTTGTATTGAT
GTTGGACGAGTCGGAATCGCAGACCGATACCAGGATCTTGCCATCCTATGGAACTGCCTCGGTGAGTTTT
CTCCTTCATTACAGAAACGGCTTTTTCAAAAATATGGTATTGATAATCCTGATATGAATAAATTGCAGTT
TCATTTGATGCTCGATGAGTTTTTCTAATCAGTACTGACAATAAAAAGATTCTTGTTTTCAAGAACTTGT
CATTTGTATAGTTTTTTTATATTGTAGTTGTTCTATTTTAATCAAATGTTAGCGTGATTTATATTTTTTT
TCGCCTCGACATCATCTGCCCAGATGCGAAGTTAAGTGCGCAGAAAGTAATATCATGCGTCAATCGTATG
TGAATGCTGGTCGCTATACTGCTGTCGATTCGATACTAACGCCGCCATCCAGTTTAAACGAGCTCCAGCT
TTTGTTCCCTTTAGTGAGGGTTAATTGCGCGCTTGGCGTAATCATGGTCATAGCTGTTTCCTGTGTGAAA
TTGTTATCCGCTCACAATTCCACACAACATACGAGCCGGAAGCATAAAGTGTAAAGCCTGGGGTGCCTAA
TGAGTGAGCTAACTCACATTAATTGCGTTGCGCTCACTGCCCGCTTTCCAGTCGGGAAACCTGTCGTGCC
AGCTGCATTAATGAATCGGCCAACGCGCGGGGAGAGGCGGTTTGCGTATTGGGCGCTCTTCCGCTTCCTC
GCTCACTGACTCGCTGCGCTCGGTCGTTCGGCTGCGGCGAGCGGTATCAGCTCACTCAAAGGCGGTAATA
CGGTTATCCACAGAATCAGGGGATAACGCAGGAAAGAACATGTGAGCAAAAGGCCAGCAAAAGGCCAGGA
ACCGTAAAAAGGCCGCGTTGCTGGCGTTTTTCCATAGGCTCCGCCCCCCTGACGAGCATCACAAAAATCG
ACGCTCAAGTCAGAGGTGGCGAAACCCGACAGGACTATAAAGATACCAGGCGTTTCCCCCTGGAAGCTCC
CTCGTGCGCTCTCCTGTTCCGACCCTGCCGCTTACCGGATACCTGTCCGCCTTTCTCCCTTCGGGAAGCG
TGGCGCTTTCTCATAGCTCACGCTGTAGGTATCTCAGTTCGGTGTAGGTCGTTCGCTCCAAGCTGGGCTG
TGTGCACGAACCCCCCGTTCAGCCCGACCGCTGCGCCTTATCCGGTAACTATCGTCTTGAGTCCAACCCG
GTAAGACACGACTTATCGCCACTGGCAGCAGCCACTGGTAACAGGATTAGCAGAGCGAGGTATGTAGGCG
GTGCTACAGAGTTCTTGAAGTGGTGGCCTAACTACGGCTACACTAGAAGAACAGTATTTGGTATCTGCGC
TCTGCTGAAGCCAGTTACCTTCGGAAAAAGAGTTGGTAGCTCTTGATCCGGCAAACAAACCACCGCTGGT
AGCGGTGGTTTTTTTGTTTGCAAGCAGCAGATTACGCGCAGAAAAAAAGGATCTCAAGAAGATCCTTTGA
TCTTTTCTACGGGGTCTGACGCTCAGTGGAACGAAAACTCACGTTAAGGGATTTTGGTCATGAGATTATC
AAAAAGGATCTTCACCTAGATCCTTTTAAATTAAAAATGAAGTTTTAAATCAATCTAAAGTATATATGAG
TAAACTTGGTCTGACAGTTACCAATGCTTAATCAGTGAGGCACCTATCTCAGCGATCTGTCTATTTCGTT
CATCCATAGTTGCCTGACTCCCCGTCGTGTAGATAACTACGATACGGGAGGGCTTACCATCTGGCCCCAG
TGCTGCAATGATACCGCGAGACCCACGCTCACCGGCTCCAGATTTATCAGCAATAAACCAGCCAGCCGGA
AGGGCCGAGCGCAGAAGTGGTCCTGCAACTTTATCCGCCTCCATCCAGTCTATTAATTGTTGCCGGGAAG
CTAGAGTAAGTAGTTCGCCAGTTAATAGTTTGCGCAACGTTGTTGCCATTGCTACAGGCATCGTGGTGTC
ACGCTCGTCGTTTGGTATGGCTTCATTCAGCTCCGGTTCCCAACGATCAAGGCGAGTTACATGATCCCCC
ATGTTGTGCAAAAAAGCGGTTAGCTCCTTCGGTCCTCCGATCGTTGTCAGAAGTAAGTTGGCCGCAGTGT
TATCACTCATGGTTATGGCAGCACTGCATAATTCTCTTACTGTCATGCCATCCGTAAGATGCTTTTCTGT
GACTGGTGAGTACTCAACCAAGTCATTCTGAGAATAGTGTATGCGGCGACCGAGTTGCTCTTGCCCGGCG
TCAATACGGGATAATACCGCGCCACATAGCAGAACTTTAAAAGTGCTCATCATTGGAAAACGTTCTTCGG
GGCGAAAACTCTCAAGGATCTTACCGCTGTTGAGATCCAGTTCGATGTAACCCACTCGTGCACCCAACTG
ATCTTCAGCATCTTTTACTTTCACCAGCGTTTCTGGGTGAGCAAAAACAGGAAGGCAAAATGCCGCAAAA
AAGGGAATAAGGGCGACACGGAAATGTTGAATACTCATACTCTTCCTTTTTCAATATTATTGAAGCATTT
ATCAGGGTTATTGTCTCATGAGCGGATACATATTTGAATGTATTTAGAAAAATAAACAAATAGGGGTTCC
GCGCACATTTCCCCGAAAAGTGCCACCTGACGTCTAAGAAACCATTATTATCATGACATTAACCTATAAA
AATAGGCGTATCACGAGGCCCTTTCGTC
Features (pLannotate 1.2.2; 20 found; start..end, strand, type, name):
    137..186     +  misc_feature   bom (fragment): basis of mobility region from pBR322
    310..452     +  ncRNA          S pombe snR5: Accession: RF01435 - small nucleolar RNA snR5
   1188..1835    +  CDS            his5: HIS7_SCHPO - Experimental evidence at protein level: Swiss-Prot protein existence level 1. From Schizosaccharomyces pombe (strain 972 / ATCC 24843) (Fission yeast).
   2223..2271    +  misc_feature   bom (fragment): basis of mobility region from pBR322
   2299..2727    -  rep_origin     f1 ori (sequence partly withheld): f1 bacteriophage origin of replication; arrow indicates direction of (+) strand synthesis
   2731..2886    -  CDS            lacZα (fragment): LacZα fragment of β-galactosidase; lacZ fragment
   2894..2912    +  promoter       T7 promoter: promoter for bacteriophage T7 RNA polymerase
   2946..4096    +  promoter       nmt1 promoter: wild-type nmt1 promoter from Schizosaccharomyces pombe, conferring strong thiamine-repressible expression
   4103..4819    +  CDS            mTurquoise2: mTurquoise2 is a basic (constitutively fluorescent) cyan fluorescent protein published in 2012, derived from Aequorea victoria. It is reported to be a rapidly-maturing monomer with very low acid sensitivity.
   4847..5034    +  terminator     ADH1 terminator: S. cerevisiae ADH1; transcription terminator for the S. cerevisiae alcohol dehydrogenase 1 (ADH1) gene
   5102..6458    +  gene           kanMX: yeast selectable marker conferring kanamycin resistance (Wach et al., 1994)
   6515..6533    -  promoter       T3 promoter: promoter for bacteriophage T3 RNA polymerase
   6578..6594    -  protein_bind   lac operator: The lac repressor binds to the lac operator to inhibit transcription in E. coli. This inhibition can be relieved by adding lactose or isopropyl-β-D-thiogalactopyranoside (IPTG). lac repressor encoded by lacI
   6602..6632    -  promoter       lac promoter: promoter for the E. coli lac operon
   6647..6668    -  protein_bind   CAP binding site: CAP binding activates transcription in the presence of cAMP. E. coli catabolite activator protein
   6681..6773    -  CDS            lacI (fragment): lac repressor; lacI; The lac repressor binds to the lac operator to inhibit transcription in E. coli. This inhibition can be relieved by adding lactose or isopropyl-β-D-thiogalactopyranoside (IPTG).
   6956..7544    -  rep_origin     ori: high-copy-number ColE1/pMB1/pBR322/pUC origin of replication
   7715..8575    -  CDS            AmpR: β-lactamase; bla; confers resistance to ampicillin, carbenicillin, and related antibiotics
   8576..8680    -  promoter       AmpR promoter: bla
   8775..35      +  CDS            rop (fragment) (across the origin): Rop protein, which maintains plasmids at low copy number; rop
