[The description below was written by a language model from this plasmid's Addgene catalogue record and pLannotate feature annotations shown in this document.]
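Description:
pDB4896 is a fission yeast integrating expression plasmid built on the pHis5NotI backbone, about 8.8 kb in total. It has no yeast replication origin in the annotated features, consistent with its description as an integrating vector. It carries a Schizosaccharomyces pombe his5 coding region, with an adjacent snR5 snoRNA sequence that presumably belongs to the same genomic fragment. This region serves as the HIS5 marker and presumably also as the homology for targeting to the his5 locus, although the record does not describe the integration strategy or the role implied by "NotI" in the backbone name. A kanMX cassette provides a second yeast selection, G418 resistance. In E. coli the plasmid is maintained through a high-copy ColE1/pUC-type origin and selected with ampicillin via the β-lactamase gene. Other backbone elements are an f1 origin, lacZα and lac promoter/operator elements, flanking T7 and T3 promoters, and small bom, rop and lacI fragments.

The payload is a 717 bp mTurquoise2 open reading frame, encoding a monomeric, rapidly maturing cyan fluorescent protein derived from Aequorea victoria. It lies downstream of an nmt1-family promoter and is followed by the S. cerevisiae ADH1 terminator. The catalogue specifies P41nmt1, the attenuated, medium-strength version of the thiamine-repressible nmt1 promoter. The automated annotation labels the region as wild-type nmt1, probably because the variants are too similar for it to tell apart. Expression is therefore induced by removing thiamine from the medium. The associated publication describes the Pil1 co-tethering assay for detecting protein–protein interactions in S. pombe. The plasmid likely serves there as a fluorescent tag vector or free-fluorophore control, though the record does not define its exact role.
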