Addgene plasmid #215505: pDB4896
Purpose: A pHis5 backbone integrating plasmid expressing mTurquoise2 under the inducible promoter 41nmt1
Depositing lab: Li-Lin Du. Depositing organization: National Institute of Biological Sciences, Beijing. Publication: Pil1 Co-tethering Assay to Detect Protein-Protein Interactions in the Fission Yeast Schizosaccharomyces pombe. Pan ZQ, Yang YS, Du LL. Methods Mol Biol. 2025;2862:93-102. doi: 10.1007/978-1-0716-4168-2_7. PubMed 39527195.
Backbone
  Vector backbone: pHis5NotI
  Backbone size w/o insert (bp): 8060
  Total vector size (bp): 8777
  Vector type: Yeast Expression
  Selectable markers: G418;HIS5
Growth in bacteria
  Bacterial resistance: Ampicillin, 100 μg/mL
  Growth temperature: 37°C
  Growth strain: DH5alpha
  Copy number: Unknown
Gene/Insert
  Gene/Insert name: mTurquoise2
  Species: S. pombe (fission yeast)
  Insert size (bp): 717
  Promoter: P41nmt1
  Cloning method: Unknown
  Sequencing primers: 5′ NA
Terms and licenses: Academic/Nonprofit Terms; Industry Terms: Not Available to Industry
How to cite: pDB4896 was a gift from Li-Lin Du (Addgene plasmid # 215505 ; http://n2t.net/addgene:215505 ; RRID:Addgene_215505)
